Addgene plasmid #121255: pUC57-Kan_BR32_00131951
Purpose: Level 0 Golden-Gate compatible vector
Depositing lab: Sophien Kamoun. Depositing organization: Sainsbury Laboratory, Norwich. Publication: A Clone Resource of Magnaporthe oryzae Effectors That Share Sequence and Structural Similarities Across Host-Specific Lineages. Petit-Houdenot Y, Langner T, Harant A, Win J, Kamoun S. Mol Plant Microbe Interact. 2020 Aug;33(8):1032-1035. doi: 10.1094/MPMI-03-20-0052-A. Epub 2020 Jun 22. PubMed 32460610.
Backbone
  Vector backbone: pUC57-Kan
  Backbone size w/o insert (bp): 2626
  Vector type: Golden Gate
  Selectable markers: lacZ
Growth in bacteria
  Bacterial resistance: Kanamycin, 50 μg/mL
  Growth temperature: 37°C
  Growth strain: DH5alpha
  Copy number: High Copy
Gene/Insert
  Gene/Insert name: BR32_00131951
  Mutation: Magnaporthe oryzae
  Cloning method: Restriction Enzyme; 5′ cloning site EcoRV (unknown if destroyed); 3′ cloning site EcoRV (unknown if destroyed)
  Sequencing primers: 5′ M13Fw; 3′ M13Rv
Terms and licenses: Academic/Nonprofit Terms; Industry Terms: Not Available to Industry
How to cite: pUC57-Kan_BR32_00131951 was a gift from Sophien Kamoun (Addgene plasmid # 121255 ; http://n2t.net/addgene:121255 ; RRID:Addgene_121255)
