[The description below was written by a language model from this plasmid's Addgene catalogue record and pLannotate feature annotations shown in this document.]
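Description:
pUC57-Kan_BR32_00131951 is a small, high-copy E. coli cloning plasmid that serves as a Level 0 module for Golden Gate assembly. It is built on the pUC57-Kan backbone. The annotated sequence shows a ColE1/pUC-type origin of replication and a kanamycin resistance gene (aminoglycoside phosphotransferase, aph(3')-Ia) driven by the bla (AmpR) promoter, which matches the recorded kanamycin selection. Short remnants of the bom, rop and lacI regions are also detected; these are backbone relics rather than functional elements.

The insert, BR32_00131951, is listed as coming from Magnaporthe oryzae, the blast fungus. The associated publication describes a clone collection of M. oryzae effectors that share sequence and structural similarity across host-specific lineages, so this is presumably one such effector candidate, with the name suggesting a gene model from isolate BR32. It was placed at the EcoRV site within the lacZα region. In the feature table, an unannotated gap of roughly 500 nt lies between the lac promoter/operator/CAP site and the remaining lacZα fragment. This is consistent with the insert interrupting lacZα, and with the difference between the 2,626 bp backbone and the 3,063 nt full sequence. The insert itself is not annotated, and the record does not state its product, whether a signal peptide is included, or which type IIS enzyme sites and overhangs flank it. No eukaryotic promoter, tag or terminator is present. As a Level 0 part, the coding module is meant to be excised and combined with such elements in higher-level Golden Gate assemblies, for example for expression and functional studies of effectors. The flanking M13 primer sites allow the insert to be verified by sequencing.
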