Features (pLannotate 1.2.2; 10 found; start..end, strand, type, name):
    137..236     +  misc_feature   bom (fragment): basis of mobility region from pBR322
    242..399     -  CDS            lacZα (fragment): LacZα fragment of β-galactosidase; lacZ fragment
    911..927     -  protein_bind   lac operator: The lac repressor binds to the lac operator to inhibit transcription in E. coli. This inhibition can be relieved by adding lactose or isopropyl-β-D-thiogalactopyranoside (IPTG). lac repressor encoded by lacI
    935..965     -  promoter       lac promoter: promoter for the E. coli lac operon
    980..1001    -  protein_bind   CAP binding site: CAP binding activates transcription in the presence of cAMP. E. coli catabolite activator protein
   1014..1106    -  CDS            lacI (fragment): lac repressor; lacI; The lac repressor binds to the lac operator to inhibit transcription in E. coli. This inhibition can be relieved by adding lactose or isopropyl-β-D-thiogalactopyranoside (IPTG).
   1289..1877    -  rep_origin     ori: high-copy-number ColE1/pMB1/pBR322/pUC origin of replication
   2048..2863    -  CDS            KanR: aminoglycoside phosphotransferase; aph(3')-Ia; confers resistance to kanamycin in bacteria or G418 (Geneticin®) in eukaryotes
   2864..2968    -  promoter       AmpR promoter: bla
   3063..35      +  CDS            rop (fragment) (across the origin): Rop protein, which maintains plasmids at low copy number; rop
>Addgene plasmid #121255 | pUC57-Kan_BR32_00131951 | depositor full sequence | sequence record 237922 | pUC57-Kan_BR32_00131951 sequence 3063 bps
TCGCGCGTTTCGGTGATGACGGTGAAAACCTCTGACACATGCAGCTCCCGGAGACGGTCACAGCTTGTCT
GTAAGCGGATGCCGGGAGCAGACAAGCCCGTCAGGGCGCGTCAGCGGGTGTTGGCGGGTGTCGGGGCTGG
CTTAACTATGCGGCATCAGAGCAGATTGTACTGAGAGTGCACCATATGCGGTGTGAAATACCGCACAGAT
GCGTAAGGAGAAAATACCGCATCAGGCGCCATTCGCCATTCAGGCTGCGCAACTGTTGGGAAGGGCGATC
GGTGCGGGCCTCTTCGCTATTACGCCAGCTGGCGAAAGGGGGATGTGCTGCAAGGCGATTAAGTTGGGTA
ACGCCAGGGTTTTCCCAGTCACGACGTTGTAAAACGACGGCCAGTGAATTGACGCGTATTGGGATGGAAC
TTGGTCTCTAAGCTCATTTTCTATCACATTCAAAAATAGAAACTTGAAAATCAGCTGGACCAGTATATCT
TTGAGTTTGAACAGCACCATTATTATCAGTAACCAATTGATCAGCTGGAATTTTATGACAATAATCTTGA
TTAGTTCTAGAATTAATTGGTTGAGAAGCAGCCAAATACAAACCACCATCTTGTGGTTTAACATCAAATT
TAAATGGAGAATTTTCACATGGAGCTTGAGTAACAGCTGGCAATTTATCTGGACCATTCAAAGTAATTTC
ACAATGAGAACCTTCTGGAAAAACAGCTGGATCAGAAGTAATATTAAAAGAATAAGTACATCTAACAGAA
TGTGGAATACAAGCAGCTTGAAAAGATTTAACAAAAAAAGCTTGTTGTCTTGGAACCAAAGTAGCCATTA
GAGACCAAGTTCATCCCAATGGCGCGCCGAGCTTGGCTCGAGCATGGTCATAGCTGTTTCCTGTGTGAAA
TTGTTATCCGCTCACAATTCCACACAACATACGAGCCGGAAGCATAAAGTGTAAAGCCTGGGGTGCCTAA
TGAGTGAGCTAACTCACATTAATTGCGTTGCGCTCACTGCCCGCTTTCCAGTCGGGAAACCTGTCGTGCC
AGCTGCATTAATGAATCGGCCAACGCGCGGGGAGAGGCGGTTTGCGTATTGGGCGCTCTTCCGCTTCCTC
GCTCACTGACTCGCTGCGCTCGGTCGTTCGGCTGCGGCGAGCGGTATCAGCTCACTCAAAGGCGGTAATA
CGGTTATCCACAGAATCAGGGGATAACGCAGGAAAGAACATGTGAGCAAAAGGCCAGCAAAAGGCCAGGA
ACCGTAAAAAGGCCGCGTTGCTGGCGTTTTTCCATAGGCTCCGCCCCCCTGACGAGCATCACAAAAATCG
ACGCTCAAGTCAGAGGTGGCGAAACCCGACAGGACTATAAAGATACCAGGCGTTTCCCCCTGGAAGCTCC
CTCGTGCGCTCTCCTGTTCCGACCCTGCCGCTTACCGGATACCTGTCCGCCTTTCTCCCTTCGGGAAGCG
TGGCGCTTTCTCATAGCTCACGCTGTAGGTATCTCAGTTCGGTGTAGGTCGTTCGCTCCAAGCTGGGCTG
TGTGCACGAACCCCCCGTTCAGCCCGACCGCTGCGCCTTATCCGGTAACTATCGTCTTGAGTCCAACCCG
GTAAGACACGACTTATCGCCACTGGCAGCAGCCACTGGTAACAGGATTAGCAGAGCGAGGTATGTAGGCG
GTGCTACAGAGTTCTTGAAGTGGTGGCCTAACTACGGCTACACTAGAAGAACAGTATTTGGTATCTGCGC
TCTGCTGAAGCCAGTTACCTTCGGAAAAAGAGTTGGTAGCTCTTGATCCGGCAAACAAACCACCGCTGGT
AGCGGTGGTTTTTTTGTTTGCAAGCAGCAGATTACGCGCAGAAAAAAAGGATCTCAAGAAGATCCTTTGA
TCTTTTCTACGGGGTCTGACGCTCAGTGGAACGAAAACTCACGTTAAGGGATTTTGGTCATGAGATTATC
AAAAAGGATCTTCACCTAGATCCTTTTAAATTAAAAATGAAGTTTTAAATCAATCTAAAGTATATATGAG
TAAACTTGGTCTGACAGTTAGAAAAACTCATCGAGCATCAAATGAAACTGCAATTTATTCATATCAGGAT
TATCAATACCATATTTTTGAAAAAGCCGTTTCTGTAATGAAGGAGAAAACTCACCGAGGCAGTTCCATAG
GATGGCAAGATCCTGGTATCGGTCTGCGATTCCGACTCGTCCAACATCAATACAACCTATTAATTTCCCC
TCGTCAAAAATAAGGTTATCAAGTGAGAAATCACCATGAGTGACGACTGAATCCGGTGAGAATGGCAAAA
GTTTATGCATTTCTTTCCAGACTTGTTCAACAGGCCAGCCATTACGCTCGTCATCAAAATCACTCGCATC
AACCAAACCGTTATTCATTCGTGATTGCGCCTGAGCGAGACGAAATACGCGATCGCTGTTAAAAGGACAA
TTACAAACAGGAATCGAATGCAACCGGCGCAGGAACACTGCCAGCGCATCAACAATATTTTCACCTGAAT
CAGGATATTCTTCTAATACCTGGAATGCTGTTTTCCCAGGGATCGCAGTGGTGAGTAACCATGCATCATC
AGGAGTACGGATAAAATGCTTGATGGTCGGAAGAGGCATAAATTCCGTCAGCCAGTTTAGTCTGACCATC
TCATCTGTAACATCATTGGCAACGCTACCTTTGCCATGTTTCAGAAACAACTCTGGCGCATCGGGCTTCC
CATACAATCGATAGATTGTCGCACCTGATTGCCCGACATTATCGCGAGCCCATTTATACCCATATAAATC
AGCATCCATGTTGGAATTTAATCGCGGCCTAGAGCAAGACGTTTCCCGTTGAATATGGCTCATACTCTTC
CTTTTTCAATATTATTGAAGCATTTATCAGGGTTATTGTCTCATGAGCGGATACATATTTGAATGTATTT
AGAAAAATAAACAAATAGGGGTTCCGCGCACATTTCCCCGAAAAGTGCCACCTGACGTCTAAGAAACCAT
TATTATCATGACATTAACCTATAAAAATAGGCGTATCACGAGGCCCTTTCGTC
