>Addgene plasmid #121255 | pUC57-Kan_BR32_00131951 | depositor partial sequence | sequence record 230762 | BR32_00131951
TTGGTCTCTAATGGCTACTTTGGTTCCAAGACAACAAGCTTTTTTTGTTAAATCTTTTCAAGCTGCTTGT
ATTCCACATTCTGTTAGATGTACTTATTCTTTTAATATTACTTCTGATCCAGCTGTTTTTCCAGAAGGTT
CTCATTGTGAAATTACTTTGAATGGTCCAGATAAATTGCCAGCTGTTACTCAAGCTCCATGTGAAAATTC
TCCATTTAAATTTGATGTTAAACCACAAGATGGTGGTTTGTATTTGGCTGCTTCTCAACCAATTAATTCT
AGAACTAATCAAGATTATTGTCATAAAATTCCAGCTGATCAATTGGTTACTGATAATAATGGTGCTGTTC
AAACTCAAAGATATACTGGTCCAGCTGATTTTCAAGTTTCTATTTTTGAATGTGATAGAAAATGAGCTTA
GAGACCAA
