>Addgene plasmid #121255 | pUC57-Kan_BR32_00131951 | depositor partial sequence | sequence record 230763 | empty_vector
TCGCGCGTTTCGGTGATGACGGTGAAAACCTCTGACACATGCAGCTCCCGGAGACGGTCACAGCTTGTCT
GTAAGCGGATGCCGGGAGCAGACAAGCCCGTCAGGGCGCGTCAGCGGGTGTTGGCGGGTGTCGGGGCTGG
CTTAACTATGCGGCATCAGAGCAGATTGTACTGAGAGTGCACCATATGCGGTGTGAAATACCGCACAGAT
GCGTAAGGAGAAAATACCGCATCAGGCGCCATTCGCCATTCAGGCTGCGCAACTGTTGGGAAGGGCGATC
GGTGCGGGCCTCTTCGCTATTACGCCAGCTGGCGAAAGGGGGATGTGCTGCAAGGCGATTAAGTTGGGTA
ACGCCAGGGTTTTCCCAGTCACGACGTTGTAAAACGACGGCCAGTGAATTGACGCGTATTGGGATATCCC
AATGGCGCGCCGAGCTTGGCTCGAGCATGGTCATAGCTGTTTCCTGTGTGAAATTGTTATCCGCTCACAA
TTCCACACAACATACGAGCCGGAAGCATAAAGTGTAAAGCCTGGGGTGCCTAATGAGTGAGCTAACTCAC
ATTAATTGCGTTGCGCTCACTGCCCGCTTTCCAGTCGGGAAACCTGTCGTGCCAGCTGCATTAATGAATC
GGCCAACGCGCGGGGAGAGGCGGTTTGCGTATTGGGCGCTCTTCCGCTTCCTCGCTCACTGACTCGCTGC
GCTCGGTCGTTCGGCTGCGGCGAGCGGTATCAGCTCACTCAAAGGCGGTAATACGGTTATCCACAGAATC
AGGGGATAACGCAGGAAAGAACATGTGAGCAAAAGGCCAGCAAAAGGCCAGGAACCGTAAAAAGGCCGCG
TTGCTGGCGTTTTTCCATAGGCTCCGCCCCCCTGACGAGCATCACAAAAATCGACGCTCAAGTCAGAGGT
GGCGAAACCCGACAGGACTATAAAGATACCAGGCGTTTCCCCCTGGAAGCTCCCTCGTGCGCTCTCCTGT
TCCGACCCTGCCGCTTACCGGATACCTGTCCGCCTTTCTCCCTTCGGGAAGCGTGGCGCTTTCTCATAGC
TCACGCTGTAGGTATCTCAGTTCGGTGTAGGTCGTTCGCTCCAAGCTGGGCTGTGTGCACGAACCCCCCG
TTCAGCCCGACCGCTGCGCCTTATCCGGTAACTATCGTCTTGAGTCCAACCCGGTAAGACACGACTTATC
GCCACTGGCAGCAGCCACTGGTAACAGGATTAGCAGAGCGAGGTATGTAGGCGGTGCTACAGAGTTCTTG
AAGTGGTGGCCTAACTACGGCTACACTAGAAGAACAGTATTTGGTATCTGCGCTCTGCTGAAGCCAGTTA
CCTTCGGAAAAAGAGTTGGTAGCTCTTGATCCGGCAAACAAACCACCGCTGGTAGCGGTGGTTTTTTTGT
TTGCAAGCAGCAGATTACGCGCAGAAAAAAAGGATCTCAAGAAGATCCTTTGATCTTTTCTACGGGGTCT
GACGCTCAGTGGAACGAAAACTCACGTTAAGGGATTTTGGTCATGAGATTATCAAAAAGGATCTTCACCT
AGATCCTTTTAAATTAAAAATGAAGTTTTAAATCAATCTAAAGTATATATGAGTAAACTTGGTCTGACAG
TTAGAAAAACTCATCGAGCATCAAATGAAACTGCAATTTATTCATATCAGGATTATCAATACCATATTTT
TGAAAAAGCCGTTTCTGTAATGAAGGAGAAAACTCACCGAGGCAGTTCCATAGGATGGCAAGATCCTGGT
ATCGGTCTGCGATTCCGACTCGTCCAACATCAATACAACCTATTAATTTCCCCTCGTCAAAAATAAGGTT
ATCAAGTGAGAAATCACCATGAGTGACGACTGAATCCGGTGAGAATGGCAAAAGTTTATGCATTTCTTTC
CAGACTTGTTCAACAGGCCAGCCATTACGCTCGTCATCAAAATCACTCGCATCAACCAAACCGTTATTCA
TTCGTGATTGCGCCTGAGCGAGACGAAATACGCGATCGCTGTTAAAAGGACAATTACAAACAGGAATCGA
ATGCAACCGGCGCAGGAACACTGCCAGCGCATCAACAATATTTTCACCTGAATCAGGATATTCTTCTAAT
ACCTGGAATGCTGTTTTCCCAGGGATCGCAGTGGTGAGTAACCATGCATCATCAGGAGTACGGATAAAAT
GCTTGATGGTCGGAAGAGGCATAAATTCCGTCAGCCAGTTTAGTCTGACCATCTCATCTGTAACATCATT
GGCAACGCTACCTTTGCCATGTTTCAGAAACAACTCTGGCGCATCGGGCTTCCCATACAATCGATAGATT
GTCGCACCTGATTGCCCGACATTATCGCGAGCCCATTTATACCCATATAAATCAGCATCCATGTTGGAAT
TTAATCGCGGCCTAGAGCAAGACGTTTCCCGTTGAATATGGCTCATACTCTTCCTTTTTCAATATTATTG
AAGCATTTATCAGGGTTATTGTCTCATGAGCGGATACATATTTGAATGTATTTAGAAAAATAAACAAATA
GGGGTTCCGCGCACATTTCCCCGAAAAGTGCCACCTGACGTCTAAGAAACCATTATTATCATGACATTAA
CCTATAAAAATAGGCGTATCACGAGGCCCTTTCGTC
