>Addgene plasmid #121255 | pUC57-Kan_BR32_00131951 | addgene partial sequence | sequence record 237920 | M13-F20 5'-TGTAAAACGACGGCCAGT-3'
ACTTGGTCTCTAAGCTCATTTTCTATCACATTCAAAAATAGAAACTTGAAAATCAGCTGGACCAGTATAT
CTTTGAGTTTGAACAGCACCATTATTATCAGTAACCAATTGATCAGCTGGAATTTTATGACAATAATCTT
GATTAGTTCTAGAATTAATTGGTTGAGAAGCAGCCAAATACAAACCACCATCTTGTGGTTTAACATCAAA
TTTAAATGGAGAATTTTCACATGGAGCTTGAGTAACAGCTGGCAATTTATCTGGACCATTCAAAGTAATT
TCACAATGAGAACCTTCTGGAAAAACAGCTGGATCAGAAGTAATATTAAAAGAATAAGTACATCTAACAG
AATGTGGAATACAAGCAGCTTGAAAAGATTTAACAAAAAAAGCTTGTTGTCTTGGAACCAAAGTAGCCAT
TAGAGACCAAGTTCATCCCAATGGCGCGCCGAGCTTGGCTCGAGCATGGTCATAGCTGTTTCCTGTGTGA
AATTGTTATCCGCTCACAATTCCACACAACATACGAGCCGGAAGCATAAAGTGTAAAGCCTGGGGTGCCT
AATGAGTGAGCTAACTCACATTAATTGCGTTGCGCTCACTGCCCGCTTTCCAGTCGGGAAACCTGTCGTG
CCAGCTGCATTAATGAATCGGCCAACGCGCGGGGAGAGGCGGTTTGCGTATTGGGCGCTCTTCCGCTTCC
TCGCTCACTGACTCGCTGCGCTCGGTCGTTCGGCTGCGGCGAGCGGTATCAGCTCACTCAAAGGCGGTAA
TACGGTTATCCACAGAATCA
